>Addgene plasmid #43401 | II-GTCG | depositor partial sequence | sequence record 58666 | II-GTCG sequence 426 bps
CGTCTCGCTTAACCCCAGAGCAGGTCGTGGCAATCGCGAGCAATAACGGCGGAAAACAGGCTTTGGAAAC
GGTGCAGAGGCTCCTTCCAGTGCTGTGCCAAGCGCACGGACTGACCCCAGAGCAGGTCGTGGCCATTGCC
TCGAATGGAGGGGGCAAACAGGCGTTGGAAACCGTACAACGATTGCTGCCGGTGCTGTGCCAAGCGCACG
GCCTCACCCCAGAGCAGGTCGTGGCGATCGCAAGCCACGACGGAGGAAAGCAAGCCTTGGAAACAGTACA
GAGGCTGTTGCCTGTGCTGTGCCAAGCGCACGGATTAACCCCAGAGCAGGTCGTGGCAATCGCGAGCAAT
AACGGCGGAAAACAGGCTTTGGAAACGGTGCAGAGGCTCCTTCCAGTGCTGTGCCAAGCGCACGGGCTCA
GAGACG
