>Addgene plasmid #43401 | II-GTCG | addgene partial sequence | sequence record 60912 | M13-F20 5'-TGTAAAACGACGGCCAGT-3'
CTATAGGGCGAATTGGGCCCTCTAGATGCATGCTCGAGCGGCCGCCAGTGTGATGGATATCTGCAGAATT
CGCCCTTCCTAGCGCGTCTCGCTTAACCCCAGAGCAGGTCGTGGCAATCGCGAGCAATAACGGCGGAAAA
CAGGCTTTGGAAACGGTGCAGAGGCTCCTTCCAGTGCTGTGCCAAGCGCACGGACTGACCCCAGAGCAGG
TCGTGGCCATTGCCTCGAATGGAGGGGGCAAACAGGCGTTGGAAACCGTACAACGATTGCTGCCGGTGCT
GTGCCAAGCGCACGGCCTCACCCCAGAGCAGGTCGTGGCGATCGCAAGCCACGACGGAGGAAAGCAAGCC
TTGGAAACAGTACAGAGGCTGTTGCCTGTGCTGTGCCAAGCGCACGGATTAACCCCAGAGCAGGTCGTGG
CAATCGCGAGCAATAACGGCGGAAAACAGGCTTTGGAAACGGTGCAGAGGCTCCTTCCAGTGCTGTGCCA
AGCGCACGGGCTCAGAGACGTGGGCACAGGAAAGAAGGGCGAATTCCAGCACACTGGCGGCCGTTACTAG
TGGATCCGAGCTCGGTACCAAGCTTGATGCATAGCTTGAGTATTCTATAGTGTCACCTAAATAGCTTGGC
GTAATCATGGTCATAGCTGTTTCCTGTGTGAAATTGTTATCCGCTCACAATTCCACACAACATACGAGCC
GGAAGCATAAAGTGTAAAGCCTGGGGTGCCTAATGAGTGAGCTAACTCACATTAATTGCGTTGCGCTCAC
TGCCCGCTTTCCAGTCGGGAAACCTGTCGTGCCAGCTGCATTAATGAATCGGCCAACGCGCGGGGAGAGG
CGGTTTGCGTATTGGGCGCTCTTCCGCTTCCTCGCTCACTGACTCGCTGCGCTCGGTCGTTCGGCTGCGG
CGAGCGGTATCAGCTCACTCAAAGGCGGTAATACGGTTATCCACAGAATCAGGGG
