[The description below was written by a language model from this plasmid's Addgene catalogue record.]
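Description:
II-GTCG is a bacterial cloning plasmid built on the commercial pCRII-TOPO backbone (about 4 kb without insert), carrying a 426 bp synthetic insert introduced by TOPO cloning. It is a high-copy plasmid maintained in E. coli and is selectable with both ampicillin and kanamycin, in keeping with the dual resistance markers of this backbone. The insert sits in the TOPO cloning site and can be read from either side using the T7 and M13 reverse primer sites listed in the record. No feature table is provided, so the positions and orientation of individual elements cannot be described.

The record does not spell out what the insert encodes beyond its name and synthetic origin. The plasmid was deposited in connection with a TALEN genome-editing system developed for generating human stem cell-based disease models. In that context, the name plausibly denotes a pre-assembled module of TAL effector repeats recognising the four-base sequence GTCG, with "II" indicating its position or set within a hierarchical assembly scheme. The 426 bp size would be roughly consistent with four repeat units of about 34 amino acids each. This reading is an inference from the name, size and associated publication, not something stated in the catalogue fields.

As a cloning-type vector with no mammalian promoter or expression elements recorded, II-GTCG is best understood as a storage and source plasmid. It is a library component from which the insert would be taken and combined with other modules to build full-length TALEN arrays in a separate expression vector, not a construct used directly in cells.
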