Addgene plasmid #43401: II-GTCG
Depositing lab: Chad Cowan & Kiran Musunuru. Depositing organization: Harvard University. Publication: A TALEN Genome-Editing System for Generating Human Stem Cell-Based Disease Models. Ding Q, Lee YK, Schaefer EA, Peters DT, Veres A, Kim K, Kuperwasser N, Motola DL, Meissner TB, Hendriks WT, Trevisan M, Gupta RM, Moisan A, Banks E, Friesen M, Schinzel RT, Xia F, Tang A, Xia Y, Figueroa E, Wann A, Ahfeldt T, Daheron L, Zhang F, Rubin LL, Peng LF, Chung RT, Musunuru K, Cowan CA. Cell Stem Cell. 2012 Dec 12. pii: S1934-5909(12)00645-5. doi: 10.1016/j.stem.2012.11.011. PubMed 23246482.
Backbone
  Vector backbone: pCRII-TOPO
  Backbone manufacturer: Invitrogen
  Backbone size w/o insert (bp): 3973
  Vector type: Bacterial Cloning
Growth in bacteria
  Bacterial resistance: Ampicillin and Kanamycin, 100 & 50 μg/mL
  Growth temperature: 37°C
  Growth strain: Top10
  Copy number: High Copy
Gene/Insert
  Gene/Insert name: II-GTCG
  Species: Synthetic
  Insert size (bp): 426
  Cloning method: TOPO Cloning
  Sequencing primers: 5′ T7; 3′ M13-rev
Terms and licenses: Academic/Nonprofit Terms; Industry Terms: Not Available to Industry
How to cite: II-GTCG was a gift from Chad Cowan & Kiran Musunuru (Addgene plasmid # 43401 ; http://n2t.net/addgene:43401 ; RRID:Addgene_43401)
